Addgene plasmid #65304: Str-Ii_SBP-mCherry-Golgin84
Purpose: synchronize trafficking of Golgin-84 from the ER (RUSH system)
Depositing lab: Franck Perez. Depositing organization: Institut Curie. Publication: Synchronization of secretory protein traffic in populations of cells. Boncompain G, Divoux S, Gareil N, de Forges H, Lescure A, Latreche L, Mercanti V, Jollivet F, Raposo G, Perez F. Nat Methods. 2012 Mar 11;9(5):493-8. doi: 10.1038/nmeth.1928. PubMed 22406856.
Backbone
  Vector backbone: pIRESneo3
  Backbone manufacturer: Clontech
  Vector type: Mammalian Expression
Growth in bacteria
  Bacterial resistance: Ampicillin, 100 μg/mL
  Growth temperature: 37°C
  Growth strain: DH5alpha
  Copy number: High Copy
Gene/Insert
  Gene/Insert name: Golgin-84 (alt name: GOLGA5)
  Species: H. sapiens (human)
  GenBank ID: AAH23021.1
  Entrez Gene: GOLGA5 (a.k.a. GOLIM5, RFG5, ret-II)
  Promoter: CMV
  Tag / fusion protein: Streptavidin Binding Protein (SBP) (N terminal on insert); mCherry (N terminal on insert)
  Cloning method: Unknown
  Sequencing primers: 5′ mCherry-F; 3′ mCherry-R
Terms and licenses: Academic/Nonprofit Terms; Industry Terms: Not Available to Industry
Depositor comments: cytoplasmic tagging
How to cite: Str-Ii_SBP-mCherry-Golgin84 was a gift from Franck Perez (Addgene plasmid # 65304 ; http://n2t.net/addgene:65304 ; RRID:Addgene_65304)
