[The description below was written by a language model from this plasmid's Addgene catalogue record and pLannotate feature annotations shown in this document.]
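Description:
Str-Ii_SBP-mCherry-Golgin84 is a bicistronic mammalian expression plasmid built on the pIRESneo3 backbone for the RUSH (retention using selective hooks) system, which synchronizes the trafficking of a chosen cargo out of the endoplasmic reticulum. It is propagated in E. coli as a high-copy plasmid through a ColE1/pUC-type origin and selected with ampicillin via the β-lactamase gene. No neomycin resistance gene appears in the feature table. The position downstream of the IRES, which holds the selection marker in the parental vector, is instead occupied by the reporter cassette, so the annotation shows no mammalian selection marker.

A single transcript is driven by the CMV immediate-early enhancer and promoter and terminated by an SV40 polyadenylation signal. The first open reading frame encodes the "hook": a core streptavidin fragment fused to the human invariant chain (Ii, CD74), which is retained in the ER. A chimeric intron and the EMCV IRES follow, allowing cap-independent translation of the second cistron, the "reporter". This is human Golgin-84 (GOLGA5) carrying N-terminal streptavidin binding peptide (SBP) and mCherry tags. SBP is listed in the catalogue but was not separately annotated in the feature table; it presumably lies just upstream of mCherry. The depositor notes that the tagging is cytoplasmic, so the hook–reporter interaction takes place on the cytosolic face of the ER membrane.

In the RUSH principle, streptavidin–SBP binding holds the reporter at the ER. Adding biotin outcompetes this interaction and releases the cargo as a synchronous wave. The red fluorescence of mCherry then lets Golgin-84 be followed by imaging as it moves from the ER to the Golgi in cell populations.
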