Features (pLannotate 1.2.2; 21 found; start..end, strand, type, name):
     40..84      -  misc_feature   bom (fragment): basis of mobility region from pBR322
    239..618     +  enhancer       CMV enhancer: human cytomegalovirus immediate early enhancer
    619..822     +  promoter       CMV promoter: human cytomegalovirus (CMV) immediate early promoter
    818..851     +  LTR            5' LTR (truncated) (fragment): truncated 5' long terminal repeat (LTR) from HIV-1
    867..885     +  promoter       T7 promoter: promoter for bacteriophage T7 RNA polymerase
    970..1452    +  CDS            SAV_STRAV (fragment): Experimental evidence at protein level: Swiss-Prot protein existence level 1. The biological function of streptavidin is not known. Forms a strong non-covalent specific complex with biotin (one molecule of biotin per subunit of streptavidin). From Streptomyces avidinii.
   1495..2142    +  CDS            CD74 (fragment): HG2A_HUMAN - Also known as DHLAG. Experimental evidence at protein level: Swiss-Prot protein existence level 1. [Isoform p41]: Stabilizes the conformation of mature CTSL by binding to its active site and serving as a chaperone to help maintain a pool of mature enzyme in endocytic compartments and extracellular space of antigen-presenting cells (APCs). Has antiviral activity by stymieing the endosomal entry of Ebola virus and coronaviruses, including SARS-CoV-2 (PubMed:32855215). Disrupts cathepsin-mediated Ebola virus glycoprotein processing, which prevents viral fusion and entry. This antivir
   2220..2449    +  intron         chimeric intron: chimera between introns from adenovirus and immunoglobulin heavy chain genes
   2618..3080    +  misc_feature   IRES: internal ribosome entry site (IRES) of the encephalomyocarditis virus (EMCV)
   3244..3948    +  CDS            mCherry: mCherry is a basic (constitutively fluorescent) red fluorescent protein published in 2004, derived from Discosoma sp.. It is reported to be a very rapidly-maturing monomer with low acid sensitivity.
   3958..6147    +  CDS            GOLGA5: GOGA5_HUMAN - Also known as RETII, RFG5. Experimental evidence at protein level: Swiss-Prot protein existence level 1. Involved in maintaining Golgi structure. Stimulates the formation of Golgi stacks and ribbons. Involved in intra-Golgi retrograde transport. From Homo sapiens (Human).
   6185..6269    +  CDS            large T antigen (fragment): large T antigen from SV40 (simian virus 40)
   6292..6413    +  polyA_signal   SV40 poly(A) signal: SV40 polyadenylation signal
   6424..6475    +  polyA_signal   SV40 poly(A) signal (fragment): SV40 polyadenylation signal
   6539..6555    -  protein_bind   lac operator: The lac repressor binds to the lac operator to inhibit transcription in E. coli. This inhibition can be relieved by adding lactose or isopropyl-β-D-thiogalactopyranoside (IPTG). lac repressor encoded by lacI
   6563..6593    -  promoter       lac promoter: promoter for the E. coli lac operon
   6608..6629    -  protein_bind   CAP binding site: CAP binding activates transcription in the presence of cAMP. E. coli catabolite activator protein
   6642..6734    -  CDS            lacI (fragment): lac repressor; lacI; The lac repressor binds to the lac operator to inhibit transcription in E. coli. This inhibition can be relieved by adding lactose or isopropyl-β-D-thiogalactopyranoside (IPTG).
   6917..7505    -  rep_origin     ori: high-copy-number ColE1/pMB1/pBR322/pUC origin of replication
   7676..8536    -  CDS            AmpR: β-lactamase; bla; confers resistance to ampicillin, carbenicillin, and related antibiotics
   8537..8641    -  promoter       AmpR promoter: bla
>Addgene plasmid #65304 | Str-Ii_SBP-mCherry-Golgin84 | depositor full sequence | sequence record 121464 | Str-Ii_SBP-mCherry-Golgin84 sequence 8668 bps
CGTCGACGGATCGGGAGATCTCCCGATCCCCTATGGTCGACTCTCAGTACAATCTGCTCTGATGCCGCAT
AGTTAAGCCAGTATCTGCTCCCTGCTTGTGTGTTGGAGGTCGCTGAGTAGTGCGCGAGCAAAATTTAAGC
TACAACAAGGCAAGGCTTGACCGACAATTGCATGAAGAATCTGCTTAGGGTTAGGCGTTTTGCGCTGCTT
CGCGATGTACGGGCCAGATATACGCGTTGACATTGATTATTGACTAGTTATTAATAGTAATCAATTACGG
GGTCATTAGTTCATAGCCCATATATGGAGTTCCGCGTTACATAACTTACGGTAAATGGCCCGCCTGGCTG
ACCGCCCAACGACCCCCGCCCATTGACGTCAATAATGACGTATGTTCCCATAGTAACGCCAATAGGGACT
TTCCATTGACGTCAATGGGTGGACTATTTACGGTAAACTGCCCACTTGGCAGTACATCAAGTGTATCATA
TGCCAAGTACGCCCCCTATTGACGTCAATGACGGTAAATGGCCCGCCTGGCATTATGCCCAGTACATGAC
CTTATGGGACTTTCCTACTTGGCAGTACATCTACGTATTAGTCATCGCTATTACCATGGTGATGCGGTTT
TGGCAGTACATCAATGGGCGTGGATAGCGGTTTGACTCACGGGGATTTCCAAGTCTCCACCCCATTGACG
TCAATGGGAGTTTGTTTTGGCACCAAAATCAACGGGACTTTCCAAAATGTCGTAACAACTCCGCCCCATT
GACGCAAATGGGCGGTAGGCGTGTACGGTGGGAGGTCTATATAAGCAGAGCTCTCTGGCTAACTAGAGAA
CCCACTGCTTACTGGCTTATCGAAATTAATACGACTCACTATAGGGAGACCCAAGCTTGGTACCGAGCTC
GGATCGATATCATGCACCGGAGGAGATCACGCTCTTGTAGGGAGGACCAGAAACCTGTCACCGGTGACCC
TAGCAAAGACTCAAAAGCTCAGGTGTCCGCTGCCGAGGCTGGCATTACTGGAACATGGTACAATCAGCTC
GGGAGCACCTTTATTGTGACTGCTGGAGCCGATGGAGCCCTCACCGGAACATACGAATCTGCTGTGGGAA
ACGCCGAATCACGGTACGTCCTCACTGGCCGATACGATAGTGCCCCTGCCACCGACGGATCTGGGACTGC
CCTGGGATGGACTGTCGCTTGGAAAAACAACTACCGGAATGCTCATTCTGCCACAACATGGAGTGGACAG
TACGTGGGAGGCGCTGAGGCTAGAATCAATACACAGTGGCTGCTCACATCTGGCACAACCGAGGCAAATG
CTTGGAAATCCACCCTGGTGGGACATGACACATTCACCAAAGTGAAACCCTCCGCCGCTTCAATCGATGC
CGCCAAAAAAGCCGGAGTCAACAACGGCAATCCTCTGGATGCCGTCCAGCAGGTCGACTATCCGTACGAC
GTACCAGACTACGCAGTCGGACCGATGGACGATCAGAGGGACCTCATTAGCAACAACGAACAGCTGCCTA
TGCTGGGACGGCGACCTGGAGCCCCTGAATCCAAATGCTCTAGGGGAGCACTGTACACTGGCTTCTCCAT
TCTCGTGACACTGCTGCTGGCCGGGCAGGCTACTACTGCTTACTTCCTGTACCAGCAGCAGGGGCGGCTG
GACAAACTCACTGTGACATCTCAGAACCTCCAGCTGGAAAATCTGAGGATGAAACTGCCCAAACCCCCTA
AACCCGTGTCCAAAATGAGGATGGCCACACCTCTGCTCATGCAGGCACTGCCAATGGGAGCCCTGCCCCA
GGGGCCCATGCAGAATGCCACCAAGTATGGCAACATGACAGAGGACCATGTGATGCACCTGCTCCAGAAT
GCTGACCCCCTGAAGGTGTACCCGCCACTGAAGGGGAGCTTCCCGGAGAACCTGAGACACCTTAAGAACA
CCATGGAGACCATAGACTGGAAGGTCTTTGAGAGCTGGATGCACCATTGGCTCCTGTTTGAAATGAGCAG
GCACTCCTTGGAGCAAAAGCCCACTGACGCTCCACCGAAAGAGTCACTGGAACTGGAGGACCCGTCTTCT
GGGCTGGGTGTGACCAAGCAGGATCTGGGCCCAGTCCCCATGTGAGGATCCGCGGCCGCATAGATAACTG
ATCCAGTGTGCTGGAATTAATTCGCTGTCTGCGAGGGCCAGCTGTTGGGGTGAGTACTCCCTCTCAAAAG
CGGGCATGACTTCTGCGCTAAGATTGTCAGTTTCCAAAAACGAGGAGGATTTGATATTCACCTGGCCCGC
GGTGATGCCTTTGAGGGTGGCCGCGTCCATCTGGTCAGAAAAGACAATCTTTTTGTTGTCAAGCTTGAGG
TGTGGCAGGCTTGAGATCTGGCCATACACTTGAGTGACAATGACATCCACTTTGCCTTTCTCTCCACAGG
TGTCCACTCCCAGGTCCAACTGCAGGTCGAGCATGCATCTAGGGCGGCCAATTCCGCCCCTCTCCCTCCC
CCCCCCCTAACGTTACTGGCCGAAGCCGCTTGGAATAAGGCCGGTGTGCGTTTGTCTATATGTTATTTTC
CACCATATTGCCGTCTTTTGGCAATGTGAGGGCCCGGAAACCTGGCCCTGTCTTCTTGACGAGCATTCCT
AGGGGTCTTTCCCCTCTCGCCAAAGGAATGCAAGGTCTGTTGAATGTCGTGAAGGAAGCAGTTCCTCTGG
AAGCTTCTTGAAGACAAACAACGTCTGTAGCGACCCTTTGCAGGCAGCGGAACCCCCCACCTGGCGACAG
GTGCCTCTGCGGCCAAAAGCCACGTGTATAAGATACACCTGCAAAGGCGGCACAACCCCAGTGCCACGTT
GTGAGTTGGATAGTTGTGGAAAGAGTCAAATGGCTCTCCTCAAGCGTATTCAACAAGGGGCTGAAGGATG
CCCAGAAGGTACCCCATTGTATGGGATCTGATCTGGGGCCTCGGTGCACATGCTTTACATGTGTTTAGTC
GAGGTTAAAAAAACGTCTAGGCCCCCCGAACCACGGGGACGTGGTTTTCCTTTGAAAAACACGATGATAA
GCTTGCCACAACCCGGGAGGCGCGCCAAATTGCGAATTCCATGGACGAGAAGACCACTGGTTGGCGAGGT
GGACACGTTGTTGAAGGACTGGCTGGGGAACTTGAACAACTTCGTGCACGACTGGAGCATCACCCACAAG
GTCAACGTGAACCACCTGCAGGTGTGAGCAAGGGCGAGGAGGATAACATGGCCATCATCAAGGAGTTCAT
GCGCTTCAAGGTGCACATGGAGGGCTCCGTGAACGGCCACGAGTTCGAGATCGAGGGCGAGGGCGAGGGC
CGCCCCTACGAGGGCACCCAGACCGCCAAGCTGAAGGTGACCAAGGGTGGCCCCCTGCCCTTCGCCTGGG
ACATCCTGTCCCCTCAGTTCATGTACGGCTCCAAGGCCTACGTGAAGCACCCCGCCGACATCCCCGACTA
CTTGAAGCTGTCCTTCCCCGAGGGCTTCAAGTGGGAGCGCGTGATGAACTTCGAGGACGGCGGCGTGGTG
ACCGTGACCCAGGACTCCTCCCTACAGGACGGCGAGTTCATCTACAAGGTGAAGCTGCGCGGCACCAACT
TCCCCTCCGACGGCCCCGTAATGCAGAAGAAGACCATGGGCTGGGAGGCCTCCTCCGAGCGGATGTACCC
CGAGGACGGCGCCCTGAAGGGCGAGATCAAGCAGAGGCTGAAGCTGAAGGACGGCGGCCACTACGACGCT
GAGGTCAAGACCACCTACAAGGCCAAGAAGCCCGTGCAGCTGCCCGGCGCCTACAACGTCAACATCAAGT
TGGACATCACCTCCCACAACGAGGACTACACCATCGTGGAACAGTACGAACGCGCCGAGGGCCGCCACTC
CACCGGCGGCATGGACGAGCTGTACAAGGGCCGGCCTTCTTGGTTTGTTGATCTTGCTGGAAAGGCAGAA
GATCTTTTAAACCGAGTTGATCAAGGGGCTGCAACAGCTCTCAGTAGGAAAGACAATGCCAGCAACATAT
ATAGCAAAAATACTGACTATACTGAACTTCACCAGCAAAATACAGATTTGATATATCAGACTGGACCTAA
ATCTACGTATATTTCATCAGCAGGTGATAACATTCGAAATCAAAAAGCCACCATCTTAGCTGGCACTGCA
AATGTGAAAGTAGGATCTCGGACACCAGTAGAGGCCTCTCATCCTGTTGAAAATGCATCTGTTCCTAGGC
CTTCATCCCATTTTGTGCGAAGAAAAAAGTCAGAACCTGATGATGAGCTGCTGTTTGATTTTCTTAATAG
TTCACAGAAGGAGCCTACCGGGAGGGTGGAAATCAGAAAGGAAAAAGGCAAGACACCTGTCTTTCAGAGC
TCTCAGACATCAAGTGTCAGTTCTGTGAACCCCAGTGTAACCACCATCAAAACCATTGAAGAAAATTCTT
TTGGGAGCCAAACCCACGAAGCTGCCAGTAACTCAGATTCTAGCCATGAAGGTCAAGAGGAATCTTCAAA
GGAAAATGTGTCATCAAATGCTGCCTGCCCTGACCACACCCCAACACCTAATGATGATGGCAAATCACAT
GAACTGTCTAACCTTCGACTGGAGAATCAGCTGCTGAGGAATGAAGTTCAGTCTTTAAATCAAGAAATGG
CCTCGTTACTCCAAAGATCCAAAGAGACTCAAGAAGAATTAAACAAAGCAAGAGCAAGAGTTGAAAAGTG
GAATGCTGACCATTCAAAGAGTGATCGAATGACTCGAGGACTCCGAGCCCAAGTAGATGACCTGACTGAA
GCTGTGGCTGCAAAGGATTCCCAGCTGGCTGTACTGAAAGTGAGACTCCAGGAAGCTGACCAGCTACTGA
GTACTCGCACAGAAGCATTAGAAGCCTTACAGAGTGAAAAATCACGAATAATGCAGGATCAAAGTGAAGG
TAACAGCCTGCAGAATCAAGCTCTGCAGACTTTTCAGGAGAGACTGCATGAAGCGGATGCCACTCTGAAG
AGAGAGCAGGAGAGCTATAAACAGATGCAGAGCGAGTTTGCTGCACGCCTTAATAAAGTGGAAATGGAAC
GTCAGAATTTAGCAGAAGCAATTACACTGGCCGAAAGAAAATACTCAGATGAGAAGAAGAGGGTTGATGA
ACTGCAGCAGCAAGTCAAGCTGTATAAGTTGAACTTGGAGTCCTCTAAGCAGGAATTAATTGACTACAAG
CAAAAAGCTACTAGAATACTGCAATCTAAGGAAAAATTGATTAACAGCTTGAAAGAAGGCTCTGGTTTTG
AAGGCCTAGATAGCAGCACTGCCAGTAGCATGGAGCTGGAAGAACTTCGGCATGAGAAAGAGATGCAGAG
GGAGGAAATACAGAAGCTGATGGGCCAGATACATCAGCTCAGATCCGAATTACAGGATATGGAGGCACAG
CAAGTTAATGAAGCAGAATCAGCAAGAGAACAGTTACAGGATCTGCATGACCAAATAGCTGGGCAGAAAG
CATCCAAACAAGAACTAGAGACAGAACTGGAGCGACTGAAGCAGGAGTTCCACTATATAGAAGAAGATCT
TTATCGAACAAAGAACACATTGCAAAGCAGAATTAAAGATCGAGACGAAGAAATTCAAAAACTCAGGAAT
CAGCTTACCAATAAAACTTTAAGCAATAGCAGTCAGTCTGAGTTAGAAAATCGACTCCATCAGCTAACAG
AGACTCTCATCCAGAAACAGACCATGCTGGAGAGTCTCAGCACAGAAAAGAACTCCCTGGTCTTTCAACT
GGAGCGCCTCGAACAGCAGATGAACTCCGCCTCTGGAAGTAGTAGTAATGGGTCTTCGATTAATATGTCT
GGAATTGACAATGGTGAAGGCACTCGTCTGCGAAATGTTCCTGTTCTTTTTAATGACACAGAAACTAATC
TGGCAGGAATGTACGGAAAAGTTCGCAAAGCTGCTAGTTCAATTGATCAGTTTAGTATTCGCCTGGGAAT
TTTTCTCCGAAGATACCCCATAGCGCGAGTTTTTGTAATTATATATATGGCTTTGCTTCACCTCTGGGTC
ATGATTGTTCTGTTGACTTACACACCAGAAATGCACCACGACCAACCATATGGCAAATGAGGCCTCGAGG
GCCAATTAATTAACTCTAGATAACTGATCATAATCAGCCATACCACATTTGTAGAGGTTTTACTTGCTTT
AAAAAACCTCCCACACCTCCCCCTGAACCTGAAACATAAAATGAATGCAATTGTTGTTGTTAACTTGTTT
ATTGCAGCTTATAATGGTTACAAATAAAGCAATAGCATCACAAATTTCACAAATAAAGCATTTTTTTCAC
TGCATTCTAGTTGTGGTTTGTCCAAACTCATCAATGTATCTTAACGCGTCGAGTGCATTCTAGTTGTGGT
TTGTCCAAACTCATCAATGTATCTTATCATGTCTGTATACCGTCGACCTCTAGCTAGAGCTTGGCGTAAT
CATGGTCATAGCTGTTTCCTGTGTGAAATTGTTATCCGCTCACAATTCCACACAACATACGAGCCGGAAG
CATAAAGTGTAAAGCCTGGGGTGCCTAATGAGTGAGCTAACTCACATTAATTGCGTTGCGCTCACTGCCC
GCTTTCCAGTCGGGAAACCTGTCGTGCCAGCTGCATTAATGAATCGGCCAACGCGCGGGGAGAGGCGGTT
TGCGTATTGGGCGCTCTTCCGCTTCCTCGCTCACTGACTCGCTGCGCTCGGTCGTTCGGCTGCGGCGAGC
GGTATCAGCTCACTCAAAGGCGGTAATACGGTTATCCACAGAATCAGGGGATAACGCAGGAAAGAACATG
TGAGCAAAAGGCCAGCAAAAGGCCAGGAACCGTAAAAAGGCCGCGTTGCTGGCGTTTTTCCATAGGCTCC
GCCCCCCTGACGAGCATCACAAAAATCGACGCTCAAGTCAGAGGTGGCGAAACCCGACAGGACTATAAAG
ATACCAGGCGTTTCCCCCTGGAAGCTCCCTCGTGCGCTCTCCTGTTCCGACCCTGCCGCTTACCGGATAC
CTGTCCGCCTTTCTCCCTTCGGGAAGCGTGGCGCTTTCTCAATGCTCACGCTGTAGGTATCTCAGTTCGG
TGTAGGTCGTTCGCTCCAAGCTGGGCTGTGTGCACGAACCCCCCGTTCAGCCCGACCGCTGCGCCTTATC
CGGTAACTATCGTCTTGAGTCCAACCCGGTAAGACACGACTTATCGCCACTGGCAGCAGCCACTGGTAAC
AGGATTAGCAGAGCGAGGTATGTAGGCGGTGCTACAGAGTTCTTGAAGTGGTGGCCTAACTACGGCTACA
CTAGAAGGACAGTATTTGGTATCTGCGCTCTGCTGAAGCCAGTTACCTTCGGAAAAAGAGTTGGTAGCTC
TTGATCCGGCAAACAAACCACCGCTGGTAGCGGTGGTTTTTTTGTTTGCAAGCAGCAGATTACGCGCAGA
AAAAAAGGATCTCAAGAAGATCCTTTGATCTTTTCTACGGGGTCTGACGCTCAGTGGAACGAAAACTCAC
GTTAAGGGATTTTGGTCATGAGATTATCAAAAAGGATCTTCACCTAGATCCTTTTAAATTAAAAATGAAG
TTTTAAATCAATCTAAAGTATATATGAGTAAACTTGGTCTGACAGTTACCAATGCTTAATCAGTGAGGCA
CCTATCTCAGCGATCTGTCTATTTCGTTCATCCATAGTTGCCTGACTCCCCGTCGTGTAGATAACTACGA
TACGGGAGGGCTTACCATCTGGCCCCAGTGCTGCAATGATACCGCGAGACCCACGCTCACCGGCTCCAGA
TTTATCAGCAATAAACCAGCCAGCCGGAAGGGCCGAGCGCAGAAGTGGTCCTGCAACTTTATCCGCCTCC
ATCCAGTCTATTAATTGTTGCCGGGAAGCTAGAGTAAGTAGTTCGCCAGTTAATAGTTTGCGCAACGTTG
TTGCCATTGCTACAGGCATCGTGGTGTCACGCTCGTCGTTTGGTATGGCTTCATTCAGCTCCGGTTCCCA
ACGATCAAGGCGAGTTACATGATCCCCCATGTTGTGCAAAAAAGCGGTTAGCTCCTTCGGTCCTCCGATC
GTTGTCAGAAGTAAGTTGGCCGCAGTGTTATCACTCATGGTTATGGCAGCACTGCATAATTCTCTTACTG
TCATGCCATCCGTAAGATGCTTTTCTGTGACTGGTGAGTACTCAACCAAGTCATTCTGAGAATAGTGTAT
GCGGCGACCGAGTTGCTCTTGCCCGGCGTCAATACGGGATAATACCGCGCCACATAGCAGAACTTTAAAA
GTGCTCATCATTGGAAAACGTTCTTCGGGGCGAAAACTCTCAAGGATCTTACCGCTGTTGAGATCCAGTT
CGATGTAACCCACTCGTGCACCCAACTGATCTTCAGCATCTTTTACTTTCACCAGCGTTTCTGGGTGAGC
AAAAACAGGAAGGCAAAATGCCGCAAAAAAGGGAATAAGGGCGACACGGAAATGTTGAATACTCATACTC
TTCCTTTTTCAATATTATTGAAGCATTTATCAGGGTTATTGTCTCATGAGCGGATACATATTTGAATGTA
TTTAGAAAAATAAACAAATAGGGGTTCCGCGCACATTTCCCCGAAAAGTGCCACCTGA
