>Addgene plasmid #65304 | Str-Ii_SBP-mCherry-Golgin84 | addgene partial sequence | sequence record 114849 | IRES-F 5'-TGGCTCTCCTCAAGCGTATT-3'
ATTGTATGGGATCTGATCTGGGGCCTCGGTGCACATGCTTTACATGTGTTTAGTCGAGGTTAAAAAAACG
TCTAGGCCCCCCGAACCACGGGGACGTGGTTTTCCTTTGAAAAACACGATGATAAGCTTGCCACAACCCG
GGAGGCGCGCCAAATTGCGAATTCCATGGACGAGAAGACCACTGGTTGGCGAGGTGGACACGTTGTTGAA
GGACTGGCTGGGGAACTTGAACAACTTCGTGCACGACTGGAGCATCACCCACAAGGTCAACGTGAACCAC
CTGCAGGTGTGAGCAAGGGCGAGGAGGATAACATGGCCATCATCAAGGAGTTCATGCGCTTCAAGGTGCA
CATGGAGGGCTCCGTGAACGGCCACGAGTTCGAGATCGAGGGCGAGGGCGAGGGCCGCCCCTACGAGGGC
ACCCAGACCGCCAAGCTGAAGGTGACCAAGGGTGGCCCCCTGCCCTTCGCCTGGGACATCCTGTCCCCTC
AGTTCATGTACGGCTCCAAGGCCTACGTGAAGCACCCCGCCGACATCCCCGACTACTTGAAGCTGTCCTT
CCCCGAGGGCTTCAAGTGGGAGCGCGTGATGAACTTCGAGGACGGCGGCGTGGTGACCGTGACCCAGGAC
TCCTCCCTACAGGACGGCGAGTTCATCTACAAGGTGAAGCTGCGCGGCACCAAC
