>Addgene plasmid #65304 | Str-Ii_SBP-mCherry-Golgin84 | addgene partial sequence | sequence record 114850 | mCherry-F 5'-ccccgtaatgcagaagaaga-3'
TGAAGGGCGAGATCAAGCAGAGGCTGAAGCTGAAGGACGGCGGCCACTACGACGCTGAGGTCAAGACCAC
CTACAAGGCCAAGAAGCCCGTGCAGCTGCCCGGCGCCTACAACGTCAACATCAAGTTGGACATCACCTCC
CACAACGAGGACTACACCATCGTGGAACAGTACGAACGCGCCGAGGGCCGCCACTCCACCGGCGGCATGG
ACGAGCTGTACAAGGGCCGGCCTTCTTGGTTTGTTGATCTTGCTGGAAAGGCAGAAGATCTTTTAAACCG
AGTTGATCAAGGGGCTGCAACAGCTCTCAGTAGGAAAGACAATGCCAGCAACATATATAGCAAAAATACT
GACTATACTGAACTTCACCAGCAAAATACAGATTTGATATATCAGACTGGACCTAAATCTACGTATATTT
CATCAGCAGGTGATAACATTCGAAATCAAAAAGCCACCATCTTAGCTGGCACTGCAAATGTGAAAGTAGG
ATCTCGGACACCAGTAGAGGCCTCTCATCCTGTTGAAAATGCATCTGTTCCTAGGCCTTCATCCCATTTT
GTGCGAAGAAAAAAGTCAGAACCTGATGATGAGCTGCTGTTTGATTTTCTTAATAGTTCACAGAAGGAGC
CTACCGGGAGGGTGGAAATCAGAAAGGAAAAAGGCAAGACACCTGTCTTTCAGAGCTCTCAGACATCAAG
TGTCAGTTCTGTGAACCCCAGTGTAACCACCATCAAAACCATTGAAG
