>Addgene plasmid #65304 | Str-Ii_SBP-mCherry-Golgin84 | addgene partial sequence | sequence record 114851 | SV40pA-R 5'-GAAATTTGTGATGCTATTGC-3'
TTGCATTCATTTTATGTTTCAGGTTCAGGGGGAGGTGTGGGAGGTTTTTTAAAGCAAGTAAAACCTCTAC
AAATGTGGTATGGCTGATTATGATCAGTTATCTAGAGTTAATTAATTGGCCCTCGAGGCCTCATTTGCCA
TATGGTTGGTCGTGGTGCATTTCTGGTGTGTAAGTCAACAGAACAATCATGACCCAGAGGTGAAGCAAAG
CCATATATATAATTACAAAAACTCGCGCTATGGGGTATCTTCGGAGAAAAATTCCCAGGCGAATACTAAA
CTGATCAATTGAACTAGCAGCTTTGCGAACTTTTCCGTACATTCCTGCCAGATTAGTTTCTGTGTCATTA
AAAAGAACAGGAACATTTCGCAGACGAGTGCCTTCACCATTGTCAATTCCAGACATATTAATCGAAGACC
CATTACTACTACTTCCAGAGGCGGAGTTCATCTGCTGTTCGAGGCGCTCCAGTTGAAAGACCAGGGAGTT
CTTTTCTGTGCTGAGACTCTCCAGCATGGTCTGTTTCTGGATGAGAGTCTCTGTTAGCTGATGGAGTCGA
TTTTCTAACTCAGACTGACTGCTATTGCTTAAAGTTTTATTGGTAAGCTGATTCCTGAGTTTTTGAATTT
CTTCGTCTCGATCTTTAATTCTGCTTTGCAATGTGTTCTTTGTTCGATAAAGATCTTCTTCTATATAGTG
GAACTCCTGCTTCAGTCGCTCCAGTTCTGTCTCTAGTTCTTGTTTGGATGC
